# Supplementary material for: CRISPR/Cas13d-Mediated Microbial RNA Knockdown
Source: Front Bioeng Biotechnol. 2020 Jul 30;8:856. doi: 10.3389/fbioe.2020.00856 (PMC7406568; doi:10.3389/fbioe.2020.00856)
Supplement: Supplementary file 1 [file Data_Sheet_1.zip › Plasmids used/pgRNA-3+2.gb]

LOCUS       Exported                5234 bp ds-DNA    circular SYN 22-ÁùÔÂ-2020
DEFINITION  .
ACCESSION   .
VERSION     .
KEYWORDS    pTrcmob-DR-g-3(30bp)-DR-g-2-DR
SOURCE      synthetic DNA construct
  ORGANISM  synthetic DNA construct
REFERENCE   1  (bases 1 to 5234)
  AUTHORS   .
  TITLE     Direct Submission
  JOURNAL   Exported 2020Äê6ÔÂ22ÈÕ from SnapGene 2.3.2
            http://www.snapgene.com
COMMENT     This file is created by Vector NTI
            http://www.invitrogen.com/
FEATURES             Location/Qualifiers
     source          1..5234
                     /organism="synthetic DNA construct"
                     /mol_type="other DNA"
     promoter        1..53
                     /label="Promoter11F"
                     /note="Promoter11F"
     misc_feature    54..89
                     /label="DR36-1"
                     /note="Direct Repeat"
     misc_feature    90..119
                     /note="g-3"
     misc_feature    120..155
                     /label="DR36-2"
                     /note="Direct Repeat"
     misc_feature    156..185
                     /note="g-2"
     misc_feature    186..221
                     /label="DR36-2"
                     /note="Direct Repeat"
     terminator      222..529
                     /label="Ter X2"
                     /note="Ter X2"
     CDS             complement(674..889)
                     /codon_start=1
                     /label="per"
                     /note="per"
                     /translation="VDLSDVALESDALDAAVDLKTVIGFFRALDTTDAPASRDWASAAS
                     DLETLVADLEELADELRARQRQEDAQ"
     rep_origin      complement(1532..2995)
                     /direction=LEFT
                     /label="repA"
                     /note="repA"
     CDS             3519..4313
                     /codon_start=1
                     /label="kanR"
                     /note="kanR"
                     /translation="MIEQDGLHAGSPAAWVERLFGYDWAQQTIGCSDAAVFRLSAQGRP
                     VLFVKTDLSGALNELQDEAARLSWLATTGVPCAAVLDVVTEAGRDWLLLGEVPGQDLLS
                     SHLAPAEKVSIMADAMRRLHTLDPATCPFDHQAKHRIERARTRMEAGLVDQDDLDEEHQ
                     GLAPAELFARLKARMPDGEDLVVTHGDACLPNIMVENGRFSGFIDCGRLGVADRYQDIA
                     LATRDIAEELGGEWADRFLVLYGIAAPDSQRIAFYRLLDEFF"
     rep_origin      4413..5001
                     /direction=RIGHT
                     /label="ori"
                     /note="ori"
ORIGIN
        1 ttttctccac ataagctggc aatgttgcga cgcaacaggt acagtgtaat tcacaagtaa
       61 acccctacca actggtcggg gtttgaaaca cttcagcacg tgtcttgtag ttcccgtcac
      121 aagtaaaccc ctaccaactg gtcggggttt gaaacaattt aagggtaagt tttccgtatg
      181 ttgcacaagt aaacccctac caactggtcg gggtttgaaa cccaggcatc aaataaaacg
      241 aaaggctcag tcgaaagact gggcctttcg ttttatctgt tgtttgtcgg tgaacgctct
      301 cctgagtagg acaaatccgc cgggagcgga tttgaacgtt gcgaagcaac ggcccggagg
      361 gtggcgggca ggacgcccgc cataaactgc caggcatcaa attaagcaga aggccatcct
      421 gacggatggc ctttttgcgt ttctacaaac tcttttgttt atttttctaa atacattcaa
      481 atatgtatcc gctcatgaat taattccgct agatgacgtg cggcttcgac ctcctgggcg
      541 tggcgcttgt tggcgcgctc gcggctggct gcggcacgac acgcgtctga gcagtatttt
      601 gcgcgccgtc ctcgtgggtc aggccggggt gggatcaggc caccgcagta ggcgcagctg
      661 atgcgatcct ccactactgc gcgtcctcct ggcgctgccg agcacgcagc tcgtcggcca
      721 gctcttcaag gtcggccaca agcgtttcta ggtcgctcgc ggcacttgcc cagtcgcgtg
      781 atgctggcgc gtctgtcgta tcgagggcgc ggaaaaatcc gatcaccgtt tttaaatcga
      841 cggcggcatc gagtgcgtcg gactccagcg cgacatcgga gagatccacc gctgatgctt
      901 caggccagtt ttggtacttc gtcgtgaagg tcatgacacc attataacga acgttcgtta
      961 aaaattctag ccccaattct gataatttct tccggcactc ctgcgaaaac ctgcgagact
     1021 tcttgcccag aaaaaacgcc aagcgcagcg gttaccgcac tttttttcca ggtgatttca
     1081 ccctgaccag cgaagcggca ctttagtgca tgaggtgtgc ccctggtttc ccctctttgg
     1141 agggttcaac ccaaaaaagc acacaagcaa aaatgaaaat catcatgagc aagttggtgc
     1201 gaagcagcaa cgcgctagct ccaaaaaggt ctgcaggatc tcgaggagat ttttgagggg
     1261 gagggagtcg aggaagagcc agagcagaag gcggggaacc gttctctgcc gacagcgtga
     1321 gcccccctta aaaatcaggc cggggaggaa ccggggaggg atcagagcta ggagcgagac
     1381 accctaaagg gggggaaccg ttttctgctg acggtgtttc gtttattagt tttcagcccg
     1441 tggatagcgg agggtgaggg caagtgagag ccagagcaag gacgggaccc ctaaaggggg
     1501 gaaccgtttt ctgctgacgg tgtttcgttt attagttttc agcccgtgga cggccgcgtt
     1561 tagcttccat tccaagtgcc tttctgactt gttggatgcg cctttcactg acacctagtt
     1621 cgcctgcaag ctcacgagtc gagggatcag caaccgattg agaacgggca tccaggatcg
     1681 cagttttgac gcgaagttcg agcaactcgc ctgtcatttc tcggcgtttg tttgcttccg
     1741 ctaatcgctg tcgcgtctcc tgcgcatact tactttctgg gtcagcccat ctgcgtgcat
     1801 tcgatgtagc tgcgccccgt cgccccatcg tcgctagagc tttccgccct cggctgctct
     1861 gcgtttccac ccgacgagca gggacgactg gctggccttt agccacgtag ccgcgcacac
     1921 gacgcgccat cgtcaggcga tcacgcatgg cgggaagatc cggctcccgg ccgtctgcac
     1981 cgaccgcctg ggcaacgttg tacgccactt catacgcgtc gatgatcttg gcatctttta
     2041 ggcgctcacc agcagctttg agctggtatc ccacggtcaa cgcgtggcga aacgcggttt
     2101 cgtcgcgcgc tcgctctgga tttgtccaga gcactcgcac gccgtcgatc aggtcgccgg
     2161 acgcgtccag ggcgctcggc aggctcgcgt ccaaaatcgc tagcgccttg gcttctgcgg
     2221 tggcgcgttg tgccgcttca atgcgggcgc gtccgctgga aaagtcctgc tcaatgtact
     2281 ttttcggctt ctgtgatccg gtcatcgttc gagcaatctc cattaggtcg gccagccgat
     2341 ccacacgatc atgctggcag tgccatttat aggctgtcgg atcgtctgag acgtgcagcg
     2401 gccaccggct cagcctatgc gaaaaagcct ggtcagcgcc gaaaacacga gtcatttctt
     2461 ccgtcgttgc agccagcagg cgcatatttg ggctggtttt acctgctgcg gcatacaccg
     2521 ggtcaatgag ccagatgagc tggcatttcc cgctcagcgg attcacgccg atccaagccg
     2581 gcgctttttc taggcgtgcc catttctcta aaatcgcgta gacctgcggg tttacgtgct
     2641 caatcttccc gccggcctgg tggctgggca catcgatgtc aagcacgatc accgcggcat
     2701 gttgcgcgtg cgtcagcgca acgtactggc accgcgtcag cgcttttgag ccagcccggt
     2761 agagctttgg ttgggtttcg ccggtatccg ggtttttaat ccaggcgctc gcgaaatctc
     2821 ttgtcttgct gccctggaag ctttcgcgtc ccaggtgagc gagcagttcg cggcgatctt
     2881 ctgccgtcca gccgcgtgag ccgcagcgca tagcttcggg gtgggtgtcg aacagatcgg
     2941 cggacaattt ccacgcgcta gctgtgactg tgtcctgcgg atcggctaga gtcatgtctt
     3001 gagtgctttc tcccagctga tgactggggg ttagccgacg ccctgtgagt tcccgctcac
     3061 ggggcgttca actttttcag gtatttgtgc agcttatcgt gttttcttcg taaatgaacg
     3121 cttaactacc ttgttaaacg tggcaaatag gcaggattga tggggatcta gcttcacgct
     3181 gccgcaagca ctcagggcgc aagggctgct aaaggaagcg gtagaaagcc agtccgcaga
     3241 aacggtgctg accccggatg aatgtcagct actgggctat ctggacaagg gaaaacgcaa
     3301 gcgcaaagag aaagcaggta gcttgcagtg ggcttacatg gcgatagcta gactgggcgg
     3361 ttttatggac agcaagcgaa ccggaattgc cagctggggc gccctctggt aaggttggga
     3421 agccctgcaa agtaaactgg atggctttct tgccgccaag gatctgatgg cgcaggggat
     3481 caagatctga tcaagagaca ggatgaggat cgtttcgcat gattgaacaa gatggattgc
     3541 acgcaggttc tccggccgct tgggtggaga ggctattcgg ctatgactgg gcacaacaga
     3601 caatcggctg ctctgatgcc gccgtgttcc ggctgtcagc gcaggggcgc ccggttcttt
     3661 ttgtcaagac cgacctgtcc ggtgccctga atgaactcca agacgaggca gcgcggctat
     3721 cgtggctggc cacgacgggc gttccttgcg cagctgtgct cgacgttgtc actgaagcgg
     3781 gaagggactg gctgctattg ggcgaagtgc cggggcagga tctcctgtca tctcaccttg
     3841 ctcctgccga gaaagtatcc atcatggctg atgcaatgcg gcggctgcat acgcttgatc
     3901 cggctacctg cccattcgac caccaagcga aacatcgcat cgagcgagca cgtactcgga
     3961 tggaagccgg tcttgtcgat caggatgatc tggacgaaga gcatcagggg ctcgcgccag
     4021 ccgaactgtt cgccaggctc aaggcgcgga tgcccgacgg cgaggatctc gtcgtgaccc
     4081 atggcgatgc ctgcttgccg aatatcatgg tggaaaatgg ccgcttttct ggattcatcg
     4141 actgtggccg gctgggtgtg gcggaccgct atcaggacat agcgttggct acccgtgata
     4201 ttgctgaaga gcttggcggc gaatgggctg accgcttcct cgtgctttac ggtatcgccg
     4261 ctcccgattc gcagcgcatc gccttctatc gccttcttga cgagttcttc tgagcgggac
     4321 tctggggttc gcggaatcat gaccaaaatc ccttaacgtg agttttcgtt ccactgagcg
     4381 tcagaccccg tagaaaagat caaaggatct tcttgagatc ctttttttct gcgcgtaatc
     4441 tgctgcttgc aaacaaaaaa accaccgcta ccagcggtgg tttgtttgcc ggatcaagag
     4501 ctaccaactc tttttccgaa ggtaactggc ttcagcagag cgcagatacc aaatactgtc
     4561 cttctagtgt agccgtagtt aggccaccac ttcaagaact ctgtagcacc gcctacatac
     4621 ctcgctctgc taatcctgtt accagtggct gctgccagtg gcgataagtc gtgtcttacc
     4681 gggttggact caagacgata gttaccggat aaggcgcagc ggtcgggctg aacggggggt
     4741 tcgtgcacac agcccagctt ggagcgaacg acctacaccg aactgagata cctacagcgt
     4801 gagctatgag aaagcgccac gcttcccgaa gggagaaagg cggacaggta tccggtaagc
     4861 ggcagggtcg gaacaggaga gcgcacgagg gagcttccag ggggaaacgc ctggtatctt
     4921 tatagtcctg tcgggtttcg ccacctctga cttgagcgtc gatttttgtg atgctcgtca
     4981 ggggggcgga gcctatggaa aaacgccagc aacgcggcct ttttacggtt cctggccttt
     5041 tgctggcctt ttgctcacat gttctttcct gcgttatccc ctgattctgt ggataaccgt
     5101 attaccgcct ttgagtgagc tgataccgct cgccgcagcc gaacgaccga gcgcagcgag
     5161 tcagtgagcg aggaagcgga agagcgcctg atgcggtatt ttctccttac gcatctgtgc
     5221 ggtatttcac accg
//
