# Supplementary material for: CRISPR/Cas13d-Mediated Microbial RNA Knockdown
Source: Front Bioeng Biotechnol. 2020 Jul 30;8:856. doi: 10.3389/fbioe.2020.00856 (PMC7406568; doi:10.3389/fbioe.2020.00856)
Supplement: Supplementary file 1 [file Data_Sheet_1.zip › Plasmids used/pgRNA-3+4.gb]

LOCUS       Exported                5234 bp ds-DNA    circular SYN 22-ÁùÔÂ-2020
DEFINITION  .
ACCESSION   .
VERSION     .
KEYWORDS    pTrcmob-DR-g-3(30bp)-DR-g-4-DR
SOURCE      synthetic DNA construct
  ORGANISM  synthetic DNA construct
REFERENCE   1  (bases 1 to 5234)
  AUTHORS   .
  TITLE     Direct Submission
  JOURNAL   Exported 2020Äê6ÔÂ22ÈÕ from SnapGene 2.3.2
            http://www.snapgene.com
COMMENT     This file is created by Vector NTI
            http://www.invitrogen.com/
FEATURES             Location/Qualifiers
     source          1..5234
                     /organism="synthetic DNA construct"
                     /mol_type="other DNA"
     promoter        1..53
                     /label="Promoter11F"
                     /note="Promoter11F"
     misc_feature    54..89
                     /label="DR36-1"
                     /note="Direct Repeat"
     misc_feature    90..119
                     /note="g-3"
     misc_feature    120..155
                     /label="DR36-2"
                     /note="Direct Repeat"
     misc_feature    156..185
                     /note="g-4"
     misc_feature    186..221
                     /label="DR36-2"
                     /note="Direct Repeat"
     terminator      222..529
                     /label="Ter X2"
                     /note="Ter X2"
     misc_feature    586..605
                     /label="R"
                     /note="R"
     CDS             complement(674..889)
                     /codon_start=1
                     /label="per"
                     /note="per"
                     /translation="VDLSDVALESDALDAAVDLKTVIGFFRALDTTDAPASRDWASAAS
                     DLETLVADLEELADELRARQRQEDAQ"
     misc_feature    1233
                     /label="C to G"
                     /note="C to G"
     rep_origin      complement(1532..2995)
                     /direction=LEFT
                     /label="repA"
                     /note="repA"
     misc_feature    2099
                     /label="C to T"
                     /note="C to T"
     CDS             3519..4313
                     /codon_start=1
                     /label="kanR"
                     /note="kanR"
                     /translation="MIEQDGLHAGSPAAWVERLFGYDWAQQTIGCSDAAVFRLSAQGRP
                     VLFVKTDLSGALNELQDEAARLSWLATTGVPCAAVLDVVTEAGRDWLLLGEVPGQDLLS
                     SHLAPAEKVSIMADAMRRLHTLDPATCPFDHQAKHRIERARTRMEAGLVDQDDLDEEHQ
                     GLAPAELFARLKARMPDGEDLVVTHGDACLPNIMVENGRFSGFIDCGRLGVADRYQDIA
                     LATRDIAEELGGEWADRFLVLYGIAAPDSQRIAFYRLLDEFF"
     rep_origin      4413..5001
                     /direction=RIGHT
                     /label="ori"
                     /note="ori"
     misc_feature    5149..5168
                     /label="F"
                     /note="F"
ORIGIN
        1 ttttctccac ataagctggc aatgttgcga cgcaacaggt acagtgtaat tcacaagtaa
       61 acccctacca actggtcggg gtttgaaaca cttcagcacg tgtcttgtag ttcccgtcac
      121 aagtaaaccc ctaccaactg gtcggggttt gaaacgtggt ctctcttttc gttgggatct
      181 ttcgacaagt aaacccctac caactggtcg gggtttgaaa cccaggcatc aaataaaacg
      241 aaaggctcag tcgaaagact gggcctttcg ttttatctgt tgtttgtcgg tgaacgctct
      301 cctgagtagg acaaatccgc cgggagcgga tttgaacgtt gcgaagcaac ggcccggagg
      361 gtggcgggca ggacgcccgc cataaactgc caggcatcaa attaagcaga aggccatcct
      421 gacggatggc ctttttgcgt ttctacaaac tcttttgttt atttttctaa atacattcaa
      481 atatgtatcc gctcatgaat taattccgct agatgacgtg cggcttcgac ctcctgggcg
      541 tggcgcttgt tggcgcgctc gcggctggct gcggcacgac acgcgtctga gcagtatttt
      601 gcgcgccgtc ctcgtgggtc aggccggggt gggatcaggc caccgcagta ggcgcagctg
      661 atgcgatcct ccactactgc gcgtcctcct ggcgctgccg agcacgcagc tcgtcggcca
      721 gctcttcaag gtcggccaca agcgtttcta ggtcgctcgc ggcacttgcc cagtcgcgtg
      781 atgctggcgc gtctgtcgta tcgagggcgc ggaaaaatcc gatcaccgtt tttaaatcga
      841 cggcggcatc gagtgcgtcg gactccagcg cgacatcgga gagatccacc gctgatgctt
      901 caggccagtt ttggtacttc gtcgtgaagg tcatgacacc attataacga acgttcgtta
      961 aaaattctag ccccaattct gataatttct tccggcactc ctgcgaaaac ctgcgagact
     1021 tcttgcccag aaaaaacgcc aagcgcagcg gttaccgcac tttttttcca ggtgatttca
     1081 ccctgaccag cgaagcggca ctttagtgca tgaggtgtgc ccctggtttc ccctctttgg
     1141 agggttcaac ccaaaaaagc acacaagcaa aaatgaaaat catcatgagc aagttggtgc
     1201 gaagcagcaa cgcgctagct ccaaaaaggt ctgcaggatc tcgaggagat ttttgagggg
     1261 gagggagtcg aggaagagcc agagcagaag gcggggaacc gttctctgcc gacagcgtga
     1321 gcccccctta aaaatcaggc cggggaggaa ccggggaggg atcagagcta ggagcgagac
     1381 accctaaagg gggggaaccg ttttctgctg acggtgtttc gtttattagt tttcagcccg
     1441 tggatagcgg agggtgaggg caagtgagag ccagagcaag gacgggaccc ctaaaggggg
     1501 gaaccgtttt ctgctgacgg tgtttcgttt attagttttc agcccgtgga cggccgcgtt
     1561 tagcttccat tccaagtgcc tttctgactt gttggatgcg cctttcactg acacctagtt
     1621 cgcctgcaag ctcacgagtc gagggatcag caaccgattg agaacgggca tccaggatcg
     1681 cagttttgac gcgaagttcg agcaactcgc ctgtcatttc tcggcgtttg tttgcttccg
     1741 ctaatcgctg tcgcgtctcc tgcgcatact tactttctgg gtcagcccat ctgcgtgcat
     1801 tcgatgtagc tgcgccccgt cgccccatcg tcgctagagc tttccgccct cggctgctct
     1861 gcgtttccac ccgacgagca gggacgactg gctggccttt agccacgtag ccgcgcacac
     1921 gacgcgccat cgtcaggcga tcacgcatgg cgggaagatc cggctcccgg ccgtctgcac
     1981 cgaccgcctg ggcaacgttg tacgccactt catacgcgtc gatgatcttg gcatctttta
     2041 ggcgctcacc agcagctttg agctggtatc ccacggtcaa cgcgtggcga aacgcggttt
     2101 cgtcgcgcgc tcgctctgga tttgtccaga gcactcgcac gccgtcgatc aggtcgccgg
     2161 acgcgtccag ggcgctcggc aggctcgcgt ccaaaatcgc tagcgccttg gcttctgcgg
     2221 tggcgcgttg tgccgcttca atgcgggcgc gtccgctgga aaagtcctgc tcaatgtact
     2281 ttttcggctt ctgtgatccg gtcatcgttc gagcaatctc cattaggtcg gccagccgat
     2341 ccacacgatc atgctggcag tgccatttat aggctgtcgg atcgtctgag acgtgcagcg
     2401 gccaccggct cagcctatgc gaaaaagcct ggtcagcgcc gaaaacacga gtcatttctt
     2461 ccgtcgttgc agccagcagg cgcatatttg ggctggtttt acctgctgcg gcatacaccg
     2521 ggtcaatgag ccagatgagc tggcatttcc cgctcagcgg attcacgccg atccaagccg
     2581 gcgctttttc taggcgtgcc catttctcta aaatcgcgta gacctgcggg tttacgtgct
     2641 caatcttccc gccggcctgg tggctgggca catcgatgtc aagcacgatc accgcggcat
     2701 gttgcgcgtg cgtcagcgca acgtactggc accgcgtcag cgcttttgag ccagcccggt
     2761 agagctttgg ttgggtttcg ccggtatccg ggtttttaat ccaggcgctc gcgaaatctc
     2821 ttgtcttgct gccctggaag ctttcgcgtc ccaggtgagc gagcagttcg cggcgatctt
     2881 ctgccgtcca gccgcgtgag ccgcagcgca tagcttcggg gtgggtgtcg aacagatcgg
     2941 cggacaattt ccacgcgcta gctgtgactg tgtcctgcgg atcggctaga gtcatgtctt
     3001 gagtgctttc tcccagctga tgactggggg ttagccgacg ccctgtgagt tcccgctcac
     3061 ggggcgttca actttttcag gtatttgtgc agcttatcgt gttttcttcg taaatgaacg
     3121 cttaactacc ttgttaaacg tggcaaatag gcaggattga tggggatcta gcttcacgct
     3181 gccgcaagca ctcagggcgc aagggctgct aaaggaagcg gtagaaagcc agtccgcaga
     3241 aacggtgctg accccggatg aatgtcagct actgggctat ctggacaagg gaaaacgcaa
     3301 gcgcaaagag aaagcaggta gcttgcagtg ggcttacatg gcgatagcta gactgggcgg
     3361 ttttatggac agcaagcgaa ccggaattgc cagctggggc gccctctggt aaggttggga
     3421 agccctgcaa agtaaactgg atggctttct tgccgccaag gatctgatgg cgcaggggat
     3481 caagatctga tcaagagaca ggatgaggat cgtttcgcat gattgaacaa gatggattgc
     3541 acgcaggttc tccggccgct tgggtggaga ggctattcgg ctatgactgg gcacaacaga
     3601 caatcggctg ctctgatgcc gccgtgttcc ggctgtcagc gcaggggcgc ccggttcttt
     3661 ttgtcaagac cgacctgtcc ggtgccctga atgaactcca agacgaggca gcgcggctat
     3721 cgtggctggc cacgacgggc gttccttgcg cagctgtgct cgacgttgtc actgaagcgg
     3781 gaagggactg gctgctattg ggcgaagtgc cggggcagga tctcctgtca tctcaccttg
     3841 ctcctgccga gaaagtatcc atcatggctg atgcaatgcg gcggctgcat acgcttgatc
     3901 cggctacctg cccattcgac caccaagcga aacatcgcat cgagcgagca cgtactcgga
     3961 tggaagccgg tcttgtcgat caggatgatc tggacgaaga gcatcagggg ctcgcgccag
     4021 ccgaactgtt cgccaggctc aaggcgcgga tgcccgacgg cgaggatctc gtcgtgaccc
     4081 atggcgatgc ctgcttgccg aatatcatgg tggaaaatgg ccgcttttct ggattcatcg
     4141 actgtggccg gctgggtgtg gcggaccgct atcaggacat agcgttggct acccgtgata
     4201 ttgctgaaga gcttggcggc gaatgggctg accgcttcct cgtgctttac ggtatcgccg
     4261 ctcccgattc gcagcgcatc gccttctatc gccttcttga cgagttcttc tgagcgggac
     4321 tctggggttc gcggaatcat gaccaaaatc ccttaacgtg agttttcgtt ccactgagcg
     4381 tcagaccccg tagaaaagat caaaggatct tcttgagatc ctttttttct gcgcgtaatc
     4441 tgctgcttgc aaacaaaaaa accaccgcta ccagcggtgg tttgtttgcc ggatcaagag
     4501 ctaccaactc tttttccgaa ggtaactggc ttcagcagag cgcagatacc aaatactgtc
     4561 cttctagtgt agccgtagtt aggccaccac ttcaagaact ctgtagcacc gcctacatac
     4621 ctcgctctgc taatcctgtt accagtggct gctgccagtg gcgataagtc gtgtcttacc
     4681 gggttggact caagacgata gttaccggat aaggcgcagc ggtcgggctg aacggggggt
     4741 tcgtgcacac agcccagctt ggagcgaacg acctacaccg aactgagata cctacagcgt
     4801 gagctatgag aaagcgccac gcttcccgaa gggagaaagg cggacaggta tccggtaagc
     4861 ggcagggtcg gaacaggaga gcgcacgagg gagcttccag ggggaaacgc ctggtatctt
     4921 tatagtcctg tcgggtttcg ccacctctga cttgagcgtc gatttttgtg atgctcgtca
     4981 ggggggcgga gcctatggaa aaacgccagc aacgcggcct ttttacggtt cctggccttt
     5041 tgctggcctt ttgctcacat gttctttcct gcgttatccc ctgattctgt ggataaccgt
     5101 attaccgcct ttgagtgagc tgataccgct cgccgcagcc gaacgaccga gcgcagcgag
     5161 tcagtgagcg aggaagcgga agagcgcctg atgcggtatt ttctccttac gcatctgtgc
     5221 ggtatttcac accg
//
