# Supplementary material for: CRISPR/Cas13d-Mediated Microbial RNA Knockdown
Source: Front Bioeng Biotechnol. 2020 Jul 30;8:856. doi: 10.3389/fbioe.2020.00856 (PMC7406568; doi:10.3389/fbioe.2020.00856)
Supplement: Supplementary file 1 [file Data_Sheet_1.zip › Plasmids used/pgRNA-Control.dna.gb]

LOCUS       Exported                5168 bp ds-DNA    circular SYN 23-ÁùÔÂ-2020
DEFINITION  .
ACCESSION   .
VERSION     .
KEYWORDS    pTrcmob-DR-off-target(CasRx)-DR-New
SOURCE      synthetic DNA construct
  ORGANISM  synthetic DNA construct
REFERENCE   1  (bases 1 to 5168)
  AUTHORS   .
  TITLE     Direct Submission
  JOURNAL   Exported 2020Äê6ÔÂ23ÈÕ from SnapGene 2.3.2
            http://www.snapgene.com
COMMENT     This file is created by Vector NTI
            http://www.invitrogen.com/
FEATURES             Location/Qualifiers
     source          1..5168
                     /organism="synthetic DNA construct"
                     /mol_type="other DNA"
     promoter        1..53
                     /label="Promoter11F"
                     /note="Promoter11F"
     misc_feature    54..89
                     /label="DR36-1"
                     /note="Direct Repeat"
     misc_feature    90..119
                     /note="Control"
     misc_feature    120..155
                     /label="DR36-2"
                     /note="Direct Repeat"
     terminator      156..463
                     /label="Ter X2"
                     /note="Ter X2"
     CDS             complement(608..823)
                     /codon_start=1
                     /label="per"
                     /note="per"
                     /translation="VDLSDVALESDALDAAVDLKTVIGFFRALDTTDAPASRDWASAAS
                     DLETLVADLEELADELRARQRQEDAQ"
     rep_origin      complement(1466..2929)
                     /direction=LEFT
                     /label="repA"
                     /note="repA"
     CDS             3453..4247
                     /codon_start=1
                     /label="kanR"
                     /note="kanR"
                     /translation="MIEQDGLHAGSPAAWVERLFGYDWAQQTIGCSDAAVFRLSAQGRP
                     VLFVKTDLSGALNELQDEAARLSWLATTGVPCAAVLDVVTEAGRDWLLLGEVPGQDLLS
                     SHLAPAEKVSIMADAMRRLHTLDPATCPFDHQAKHRIERARTRMEAGLVDQDDLDEEHQ
                     GLAPAELFARLKARMPDGEDLVVTHGDACLPNIMVENGRFSGFIDCGRLGVADRYQDIA
                     LATRDIAEELGGEWADRFLVLYGIAAPDSQRIAFYRLLDEFF"
     rep_origin      4347..4935
                     /direction=RIGHT
                     /label="ori"
                     /note="ori"
ORIGIN
        1 ttttctccac ataagctggc aatgttgcga cgcaacaggt acagtgtaat tcacaagtaa
       61 acccctacca actggtcggg gtttgaaacc agggaatgaa gaagctgtcg acgcgattac
      121 aagtaaaccc ctaccaactg gtcggggttt gaaacccagg catcaaataa aacgaaaggc
      181 tcagtcgaaa gactgggcct ttcgttttat ctgttgtttg tcggtgaacg ctctcctgag
      241 taggacaaat ccgccgggag cggatttgaa cgttgcgaag caacggcccg gagggtggcg
      301 ggcaggacgc ccgccataaa ctgccaggca tcaaattaag cagaaggcca tcctgacgga
      361 tggccttttt gcgtttctac aaactctttt gtttattttt ctaaatacat tcaaatatgt
      421 atccgctcat gaattaattc cgctagatga cgtgcggctt cgacctcctg ggcgtggcgc
      481 ttgttggcgc gctcgcggct ggctgcggca cgacacgcgt ctgagcagta ttttgcgcgc
      541 cgtcctcgtg ggtcaggccg gggtgggatc aggccaccgc agtaggcgca gctgatgcga
      601 tcctccacta ctgcgcgtcc tcctggcgct gccgagcacg cagctcgtcg gccagctctt
      661 caaggtcggc cacaagcgtt tctaggtcgc tcgcggcact tgcccagtcg cgtgatgctg
      721 gcgcgtctgt cgtatcgagg gcgcggaaaa atccgatcac cgtttttaaa tcgacggcgg
      781 catcgagtgc gtcggactcc agcgcgacat cggagagatc caccgctgat gcttcaggcc
      841 agttttggta cttcgtcgtg aaggtcatga caccattata acgaacgttc gttaaaaatt
      901 ctagccccaa ttctgataat ttcttccggc actcctgcga aaacctgcga gacttcttgc
      961 ccagaaaaaa cgccaagcgc agcggttacc gcactttttt tccaggtgat ttcaccctga
     1021 ccagcgaagc ggcactttag tgcatgaggt gtgcccctgg tttcccctct ttggagggtt
     1081 caacccaaaa aagcacacaa gcaaaaatga aaatcatcat gagcaagttg gtgcgaagca
     1141 gcaacgcgct agctccaaaa aggtctgcag gatctcgagg agatttttga gggggaggga
     1201 gtcgaggaag agccagagca gaaggcgggg aaccgttctc tgccgacagc gtgagccccc
     1261 cttaaaaatc aggccgggga ggaaccgggg agggatcaga gctaggagcg agacacccta
     1321 aaggggggga accgttttct gctgacggtg tttcgtttat tagttttcag cccgtggata
     1381 gcggagggtg agggcaagtg agagccagag caaggacggg acccctaaag gggggaaccg
     1441 ttttctgctg acggtgtttc gtttattagt tttcagcccg tggacggccg cgtttagctt
     1501 ccattccaag tgcctttctg acttgttgga tgcgcctttc actgacacct agttcgcctg
     1561 caagctcacg agtcgaggga tcagcaaccg attgagaacg ggcatccagg atcgcagttt
     1621 tgacgcgaag ttcgagcaac tcgcctgtca tttctcggcg tttgtttgct tccgctaatc
     1681 gctgtcgcgt ctcctgcgca tacttacttt ctgggtcagc ccatctgcgt gcattcgatg
     1741 tagctgcgcc ccgtcgcccc atcgtcgcta gagctttccg ccctcggctg ctctgcgttt
     1801 ccacccgacg agcagggacg actggctggc ctttagccac gtagccgcgc acacgacgcg
     1861 ccatcgtcag gcgatcacgc atggcgggaa gatccggctc ccggccgtct gcaccgaccg
     1921 cctgggcaac gttgtacgcc acttcatacg cgtcgatgat cttggcatct tttaggcgct
     1981 caccagcagc tttgagctgg tatcccacgg tcaacgcgtg gcgaaacgcg gtttcgtcgc
     2041 gcgctcgctc tggatttgtc cagagcactc gcacgccgtc gatcaggtcg ccggacgcgt
     2101 ccagggcgct cggcaggctc gcgtccaaaa tcgctagcgc cttggcttct gcggtggcgc
     2161 gttgtgccgc ttcaatgcgg gcgcgtccgc tggaaaagtc ctgctcaatg tactttttcg
     2221 gcttctgtga tccggtcatc gttcgagcaa tctccattag gtcggccagc cgatccacac
     2281 gatcatgctg gcagtgccat ttataggctg tcggatcgtc tgagacgtgc agcggccacc
     2341 ggctcagcct atgcgaaaaa gcctggtcag cgccgaaaac acgagtcatt tcttccgtcg
     2401 ttgcagccag caggcgcata tttgggctgg ttttacctgc tgcggcatac accgggtcaa
     2461 tgagccagat gagctggcat ttcccgctca gcggattcac gccgatccaa gccggcgctt
     2521 tttctaggcg tgcccatttc tctaaaatcg cgtagacctg cgggtttacg tgctcaatct
     2581 tcccgccggc ctggtggctg ggcacatcga tgtcaagcac gatcaccgcg gcatgttgcg
     2641 cgtgcgtcag cgcaacgtac tggcaccgcg tcagcgcttt tgagccagcc cggtagagct
     2701 ttggttgggt ttcgccggta tccgggtttt taatccaggc gctcgcgaaa tctcttgtct
     2761 tgctgccctg gaagctttcg cgtcccaggt gagcgagcag ttcgcggcga tcttctgccg
     2821 tccagccgcg tgagccgcag cgcatagctt cggggtgggt gtcgaacaga tcggcggaca
     2881 atttccacgc gctagctgtg actgtgtcct gcggatcggc tagagtcatg tcttgagtgc
     2941 tttctcccag ctgatgactg ggggttagcc gacgccctgt gagttcccgc tcacggggcg
     3001 ttcaactttt tcaggtattt gtgcagctta tcgtgttttc ttcgtaaatg aacgcttaac
     3061 taccttgtta aacgtggcaa ataggcagga ttgatgggga tctagcttca cgctgccgca
     3121 agcactcagg gcgcaagggc tgctaaagga agcggtagaa agccagtccg cagaaacggt
     3181 gctgaccccg gatgaatgtc agctactggg ctatctggac aagggaaaac gcaagcgcaa
     3241 agagaaagca ggtagcttgc agtgggctta catggcgata gctagactgg gcggttttat
     3301 ggacagcaag cgaaccggaa ttgccagctg gggcgccctc tggtaaggtt gggaagccct
     3361 gcaaagtaaa ctggatggct ttcttgccgc caaggatctg atggcgcagg ggatcaagat
     3421 ctgatcaaga gacaggatga ggatcgtttc gcatgattga acaagatgga ttgcacgcag
     3481 gttctccggc cgcttgggtg gagaggctat tcggctatga ctgggcacaa cagacaatcg
     3541 gctgctctga tgccgccgtg ttccggctgt cagcgcaggg gcgcccggtt ctttttgtca
     3601 agaccgacct gtccggtgcc ctgaatgaac tccaagacga ggcagcgcgg ctatcgtggc
     3661 tggccacgac gggcgttcct tgcgcagctg tgctcgacgt tgtcactgaa gcgggaaggg
     3721 actggctgct attgggcgaa gtgccggggc aggatctcct gtcatctcac cttgctcctg
     3781 ccgagaaagt atccatcatg gctgatgcaa tgcggcggct gcatacgctt gatccggcta
     3841 cctgcccatt cgaccaccaa gcgaaacatc gcatcgagcg agcacgtact cggatggaag
     3901 ccggtcttgt cgatcaggat gatctggacg aagagcatca ggggctcgcg ccagccgaac
     3961 tgttcgccag gctcaaggcg cggatgcccg acggcgagga tctcgtcgtg acccatggcg
     4021 atgcctgctt gccgaatatc atggtggaaa atggccgctt ttctggattc atcgactgtg
     4081 gccggctggg tgtggcggac cgctatcagg acatagcgtt ggctacccgt gatattgctg
     4141 aagagcttgg cggcgaatgg gctgaccgct tcctcgtgct ttacggtatc gccgctcccg
     4201 attcgcagcg catcgccttc tatcgccttc ttgacgagtt cttctgagcg ggactctggg
     4261 gttcgcggaa tcatgaccaa aatcccttaa cgtgagtttt cgttccactg agcgtcagac
     4321 cccgtagaaa agatcaaagg atcttcttga gatccttttt ttctgcgcgt aatctgctgc
     4381 ttgcaaacaa aaaaaccacc gctaccagcg gtggtttgtt tgccggatca agagctacca
     4441 actctttttc cgaaggtaac tggcttcagc agagcgcaga taccaaatac tgtccttcta
     4501 gtgtagccgt agttaggcca ccacttcaag aactctgtag caccgcctac atacctcgct
     4561 ctgctaatcc tgttaccagt ggctgctgcc agtggcgata agtcgtgtct taccgggttg
     4621 gactcaagac gatagttacc ggataaggcg cagcggtcgg gctgaacggg gggttcgtgc
     4681 acacagccca gcttggagcg aacgacctac accgaactga gatacctaca gcgtgagcta
     4741 tgagaaagcg ccacgcttcc cgaagggaga aaggcggaca ggtatccggt aagcggcagg
     4801 gtcggaacag gagagcgcac gagggagctt ccagggggaa acgcctggta tctttatagt
     4861 cctgtcgggt ttcgccacct ctgacttgag cgtcgatttt tgtgatgctc gtcagggggg
     4921 cggagcctat ggaaaaacgc cagcaacgcg gcctttttac ggttcctggc cttttgctgg
     4981 ccttttgctc acatgttctt tcctgcgtta tcccctgatt ctgtggataa ccgtattacc
     5041 gcctttgagt gagctgatac cgctcgccgc agccgaacga ccgagcgcag cgagtcagtg
     5101 agcgaggaag cggaagagcg cctgatgcgg tattttctcc ttacgcatct gtgcggtatt
     5161 tcacaccg
//
