# Supplementary material for: CRISPR/Cas13d-Mediated Microbial RNA Knockdown
Source: Front Bioeng Biotechnol. 2020 Jul 30;8:856. doi: 10.3389/fbioe.2020.00856 (PMC7406568; doi:10.3389/fbioe.2020.00856)
Supplement: Supplementary file 1 [file Data_Sheet_1.zip › Plasmids used/pgRNA-mControl.gb]

LOCUS       Exported                5118 bp ds-DNA    circular SYN 23-ÁùÔÂ-2020
DEFINITION  .
ACCESSION   .
VERSION     .
KEYWORDS    pgRNA-mControl.dna
SOURCE      synthetic DNA construct
  ORGANISM  synthetic DNA construct
REFERENCE   1  (bases 1 to 5118)
  AUTHORS   .
  TITLE     Direct Submission
  JOURNAL   Exported 2020Äê6ÔÂ23ÈÕ from SnapGene 2.3.2
            http://www.snapgene.com
COMMENT     This file is created by Vector NTI
            http://www.invitrogen.com/
FEATURES             Location/Qualifiers
     source          1..5118
                     /organism="synthetic DNA construct"
                     /mol_type="other DNA"
     promoter        1..53
                     /label="Promoter11F"
                     /note="Promoter11F"
     misc_feature    54..83
                     /label="DR36-1"
                     /note="Direct Repeat"
     misc_feature    84..105
                     /note="Control"
     terminator      106..413
                     /label="Ter X2"
                     /note="Ter X2"
     CDS             complement(558..773)
                     /codon_start=1
                     /label="per"
                     /note="per"
                     /translation="VDLSDVALESDALDAAVDLKTVIGFFRALDTTDAPASRDWASAAS
                     DLETLVADLEELADELRARQRQEDAQ"
     rep_origin      complement(1416..2879)
                     /direction=LEFT
                     /label="repA"
                     /note="repA"
     CDS             3403..4197
                     /codon_start=1
                     /label="kanR"
                     /note="kanR"
                     /translation="MIEQDGLHAGSPAAWVERLFGYDWAQQTIGCSDAAVFRLSAQGRP
                     VLFVKTDLSGALNELQDEAARLSWLATTGVPCAAVLDVVTEAGRDWLLLGEVPGQDLLS
                     SHLAPAEKVSIMADAMRRLHTLDPATCPFDHQAKHRIERARTRMEAGLVDQDDLDEEHQ
                     GLAPAELFARLKARMPDGEDLVVTHGDACLPNIMVENGRFSGFIDCGRLGVADRYQDIA
                     LATRDIAEELGGEWADRFLVLYGIAAPDSQRIAFYRLLDEFF"
     rep_origin      4297..4885
                     /direction=RIGHT
                     /label="ori"
                     /note="ori"
ORIGIN
        1 ttttctccac ataagctggc aatgttgcga cgcaacaggt acagtgtaat tcaaacccct
       61 accaactggt cggggtttga aaccagggaa tgaagaagct gtcgaccagg catcaaataa
      121 aacgaaaggc tcagtcgaaa gactgggcct ttcgttttat ctgttgtttg tcggtgaacg
      181 ctctcctgag taggacaaat ccgccgggag cggatttgaa cgttgcgaag caacggcccg
      241 gagggtggcg ggcaggacgc ccgccataaa ctgccaggca tcaaattaag cagaaggcca
      301 tcctgacgga tggccttttt gcgtttctac aaactctttt gtttattttt ctaaatacat
      361 tcaaatatgt atccgctcat gaattaattc cgctagatga cgtgcggctt cgacctcctg
      421 ggcgtggcgc ttgttggcgc gctcgcggct ggctgcggca cgacacgcgt ctgagcagta
      481 ttttgcgcgc cgtcctcgtg ggtcaggccg gggtgggatc aggccaccgc agtaggcgca
      541 gctgatgcga tcctccacta ctgcgcgtcc tcctggcgct gccgagcacg cagctcgtcg
      601 gccagctctt caaggtcggc cacaagcgtt tctaggtcgc tcgcggcact tgcccagtcg
      661 cgtgatgctg gcgcgtctgt cgtatcgagg gcgcggaaaa atccgatcac cgtttttaaa
      721 tcgacggcgg catcgagtgc gtcggactcc agcgcgacat cggagagatc caccgctgat
      781 gcttcaggcc agttttggta cttcgtcgtg aaggtcatga caccattata acgaacgttc
      841 gttaaaaatt ctagccccaa ttctgataat ttcttccggc actcctgcga aaacctgcga
      901 gacttcttgc ccagaaaaaa cgccaagcgc agcggttacc gcactttttt tccaggtgat
      961 ttcaccctga ccagcgaagc ggcactttag tgcatgaggt gtgcccctgg tttcccctct
     1021 ttggagggtt caacccaaaa aagcacacaa gcaaaaatga aaatcatcat gagcaagttg
     1081 gtgcgaagca gcaacgcgct agctccaaaa aggtctgcag gatctcgagg agatttttga
     1141 gggggaggga gtcgaggaag agccagagca gaaggcgggg aaccgttctc tgccgacagc
     1201 gtgagccccc cttaaaaatc aggccgggga ggaaccgggg agggatcaga gctaggagcg
     1261 agacacccta aaggggggga accgttttct gctgacggtg tttcgtttat tagttttcag
     1321 cccgtggata gcggagggtg agggcaagtg agagccagag caaggacggg acccctaaag
     1381 gggggaaccg ttttctgctg acggtgtttc gtttattagt tttcagcccg tggacggccg
     1441 cgtttagctt ccattccaag tgcctttctg acttgttgga tgcgcctttc actgacacct
     1501 agttcgcctg caagctcacg agtcgaggga tcagcaaccg attgagaacg ggcatccagg
     1561 atcgcagttt tgacgcgaag ttcgagcaac tcgcctgtca tttctcggcg tttgtttgct
     1621 tccgctaatc gctgtcgcgt ctcctgcgca tacttacttt ctgggtcagc ccatctgcgt
     1681 gcattcgatg tagctgcgcc ccgtcgcccc atcgtcgcta gagctttccg ccctcggctg
     1741 ctctgcgttt ccacccgacg agcagggacg actggctggc ctttagccac gtagccgcgc
     1801 acacgacgcg ccatcgtcag gcgatcacgc atggcgggaa gatccggctc ccggccgtct
     1861 gcaccgaccg cctgggcaac gttgtacgcc acttcatacg cgtcgatgat cttggcatct
     1921 tttaggcgct caccagcagc tttgagctgg tatcccacgg tcaacgcgtg gcgaaacgcg
     1981 gtttcgtcgc gcgctcgctc tggatttgtc cagagcactc gcacgccgtc gatcaggtcg
     2041 ccggacgcgt ccagggcgct cggcaggctc gcgtccaaaa tcgctagcgc cttggcttct
     2101 gcggtggcgc gttgtgccgc ttcaatgcgg gcgcgtccgc tggaaaagtc ctgctcaatg
     2161 tactttttcg gcttctgtga tccggtcatc gttcgagcaa tctccattag gtcggccagc
     2221 cgatccacac gatcatgctg gcagtgccat ttataggctg tcggatcgtc tgagacgtgc
     2281 agcggccacc ggctcagcct atgcgaaaaa gcctggtcag cgccgaaaac acgagtcatt
     2341 tcttccgtcg ttgcagccag caggcgcata tttgggctgg ttttacctgc tgcggcatac
     2401 accgggtcaa tgagccagat gagctggcat ttcccgctca gcggattcac gccgatccaa
     2461 gccggcgctt tttctaggcg tgcccatttc tctaaaatcg cgtagacctg cgggtttacg
     2521 tgctcaatct tcccgccggc ctggtggctg ggcacatcga tgtcaagcac gatcaccgcg
     2581 gcatgttgcg cgtgcgtcag cgcaacgtac tggcaccgcg tcagcgcttt tgagccagcc
     2641 cggtagagct ttggttgggt ttcgccggta tccgggtttt taatccaggc gctcgcgaaa
     2701 tctcttgtct tgctgccctg gaagctttcg cgtcccaggt gagcgagcag ttcgcggcga
     2761 tcttctgccg tccagccgcg tgagccgcag cgcatagctt cggggtgggt gtcgaacaga
     2821 tcggcggaca atttccacgc gctagctgtg actgtgtcct gcggatcggc tagagtcatg
     2881 tcttgagtgc tttctcccag ctgatgactg ggggttagcc gacgccctgt gagttcccgc
     2941 tcacggggcg ttcaactttt tcaggtattt gtgcagctta tcgtgttttc ttcgtaaatg
     3001 aacgcttaac taccttgtta aacgtggcaa ataggcagga ttgatgggga tctagcttca
     3061 cgctgccgca agcactcagg gcgcaagggc tgctaaagga agcggtagaa agccagtccg
     3121 cagaaacggt gctgaccccg gatgaatgtc agctactggg ctatctggac aagggaaaac
     3181 gcaagcgcaa agagaaagca ggtagcttgc agtgggctta catggcgata gctagactgg
     3241 gcggttttat ggacagcaag cgaaccggaa ttgccagctg gggcgccctc tggtaaggtt
     3301 gggaagccct gcaaagtaaa ctggatggct ttcttgccgc caaggatctg atggcgcagg
     3361 ggatcaagat ctgatcaaga gacaggatga ggatcgtttc gcatgattga acaagatgga
     3421 ttgcacgcag gttctccggc cgcttgggtg gagaggctat tcggctatga ctgggcacaa
     3481 cagacaatcg gctgctctga tgccgccgtg ttccggctgt cagcgcaggg gcgcccggtt
     3541 ctttttgtca agaccgacct gtccggtgcc ctgaatgaac tccaagacga ggcagcgcgg
     3601 ctatcgtggc tggccacgac gggcgttcct tgcgcagctg tgctcgacgt tgtcactgaa
     3661 gcgggaaggg actggctgct attgggcgaa gtgccggggc aggatctcct gtcatctcac
     3721 cttgctcctg ccgagaaagt atccatcatg gctgatgcaa tgcggcggct gcatacgctt
     3781 gatccggcta cctgcccatt cgaccaccaa gcgaaacatc gcatcgagcg agcacgtact
     3841 cggatggaag ccggtcttgt cgatcaggat gatctggacg aagagcatca ggggctcgcg
     3901 ccagccgaac tgttcgccag gctcaaggcg cggatgcccg acggcgagga tctcgtcgtg
     3961 acccatggcg atgcctgctt gccgaatatc atggtggaaa atggccgctt ttctggattc
     4021 atcgactgtg gccggctggg tgtggcggac cgctatcagg acatagcgtt ggctacccgt
     4081 gatattgctg aagagcttgg cggcgaatgg gctgaccgct tcctcgtgct ttacggtatc
     4141 gccgctcccg attcgcagcg catcgccttc tatcgccttc ttgacgagtt cttctgagcg
     4201 ggactctggg gttcgcggaa tcatgaccaa aatcccttaa cgtgagtttt cgttccactg
     4261 agcgtcagac cccgtagaaa agatcaaagg atcttcttga gatccttttt ttctgcgcgt
     4321 aatctgctgc ttgcaaacaa aaaaaccacc gctaccagcg gtggtttgtt tgccggatca
     4381 agagctacca actctttttc cgaaggtaac tggcttcagc agagcgcaga taccaaatac
     4441 tgtccttcta gtgtagccgt agttaggcca ccacttcaag aactctgtag caccgcctac
     4501 atacctcgct ctgctaatcc tgttaccagt ggctgctgcc agtggcgata agtcgtgtct
     4561 taccgggttg gactcaagac gatagttacc ggataaggcg cagcggtcgg gctgaacggg
     4621 gggttcgtgc acacagccca gcttggagcg aacgacctac accgaactga gatacctaca
     4681 gcgtgagcta tgagaaagcg ccacgcttcc cgaagggaga aaggcggaca ggtatccggt
     4741 aagcggcagg gtcggaacag gagagcgcac gagggagctt ccagggggaa acgcctggta
     4801 tctttatagt cctgtcgggt ttcgccacct ctgacttgag cgtcgatttt tgtgatgctc
     4861 gtcagggggg cggagcctat ggaaaaacgc cagcaacgcg gcctttttac ggttcctggc
     4921 cttttgctgg ccttttgctc acatgttctt tcctgcgtta tcccctgatt ctgtggataa
     4981 ccgtattacc gcctttgagt gagctgatac cgctcgccgc agccgaacga ccgagcgcag
     5041 cgagtcagtg agcgaggaag cggaagagcg cctgatgcgg tattttctcc ttacgcatct
     5101 gtgcggtatt tcacaccg
//
