# Supplementary material for: CRISPR/Cas13d-Mediated Microbial RNA Knockdown
Source: Front Bioeng Biotechnol. 2020 Jul 30;8:856. doi: 10.3389/fbioe.2020.00856 (PMC7406568; doi:10.3389/fbioe.2020.00856)
Supplement: Supplementary file 1 [file Data_Sheet_1.zip › Plasmids used/pgRNA-mControlN.dna.gb]

LOCUS       Exported                5126 bp ds-DNA    circular SYN 23-ÁùÔÂ-2020
DEFINITION  .
ACCESSION   .
VERSION     .
KEYWORDS    pTrcmob-DR30-off target-New-30bp
SOURCE      synthetic DNA construct
  ORGANISM  synthetic DNA construct
REFERENCE   1  (bases 1 to 5126)
  AUTHORS   .
  TITLE     Direct Submission
  JOURNAL   Exported 2020Äê6ÔÂ23ÈÕ from SnapGene 2.3.2
            http://www.snapgene.com
COMMENT     This file is created by Vector NTI
            http://www.invitrogen.com/
FEATURES             Location/Qualifiers
     source          1..5126
                     /organism="synthetic DNA construct"
                     /mol_type="other DNA"
     promoter        1..53
                     /label="Promoter11F"
                     /note="Promoter11F"
     misc_feature    54..83
                     /label="DR36-1"
                     /note="Direct Repeat"
     misc_feature    84..113
                     /note="Control"
     terminator      114..421
                     /label="Ter X2"
                     /note="Ter X2"
     CDS             complement(566..781)
                     /codon_start=1
                     /label="per"
                     /note="per"
                     /translation="VDLSDVALESDALDAAVDLKTVIGFFRALDTTDAPASRDWASAAS
                     DLETLVADLEELADELRARQRQEDAQ"
     rep_origin      complement(1424..2887)
                     /direction=LEFT
                     /label="repA"
                     /note="repA"
     CDS             3411..4205
                     /codon_start=1
                     /label="kanR"
                     /note="kanR"
                     /translation="MIEQDGLHAGSPAAWVERLFGYDWAQQTIGCSDAAVFRLSAQGRP
                     VLFVKTDLSGALNELQDEAARLSWLATTGVPCAAVLDVVTEAGRDWLLLGEVPGQDLLS
                     SHLAPAEKVSIMADAMRRLHTLDPATCPFDHQAKHRIERARTRMEAGLVDQDDLDEEHQ
                     GLAPAELFARLKARMPDGEDLVVTHGDACLPNIMVENGRFSGFIDCGRLGVADRYQDIA
                     LATRDIAEELGGEWADRFLVLYGIAAPDSQRIAFYRLLDEFF"
     rep_origin      4305..4893
                     /direction=RIGHT
                     /label="ori"
                     /note="ori"
ORIGIN
        1 ttttctccac ataagctggc aatgttgcga cgcaacaggt acagtgtaat tcaaacccct
       61 accaactggt cggggtttga aaccagggaa tgaagaagct gtcgacgcga ttaccaggca
      121 tcaaataaaa cgaaaggctc agtcgaaaga ctgggccttt cgttttatct gttgtttgtc
      181 ggtgaacgct ctcctgagta ggacaaatcc gccgggagcg gatttgaacg ttgcgaagca
      241 acggcccgga gggtggcggg caggacgccc gccataaact gccaggcatc aaattaagca
      301 gaaggccatc ctgacggatg gcctttttgc gtttctacaa actcttttgt ttatttttct
      361 aaatacattc aaatatgtat ccgctcatga attaattccg ctagatgacg tgcggcttcg
      421 acctcctggg cgtggcgctt gttggcgcgc tcgcggctgg ctgcggcacg acacgcgtct
      481 gagcagtatt ttgcgcgccg tcctcgtggg tcaggccggg gtgggatcag gccaccgcag
      541 taggcgcagc tgatgcgatc ctccactact gcgcgtcctc ctggcgctgc cgagcacgca
      601 gctcgtcggc cagctcttca aggtcggcca caagcgtttc taggtcgctc gcggcacttg
      661 cccagtcgcg tgatgctggc gcgtctgtcg tatcgagggc gcggaaaaat ccgatcaccg
      721 tttttaaatc gacggcggca tcgagtgcgt cggactccag cgcgacatcg gagagatcca
      781 ccgctgatgc ttcaggccag ttttggtact tcgtcgtgaa ggtcatgaca ccattataac
      841 gaacgttcgt taaaaattct agccccaatt ctgataattt cttccggcac tcctgcgaaa
      901 acctgcgaga cttcttgccc agaaaaaacg ccaagcgcag cggttaccgc actttttttc
      961 caggtgattt caccctgacc agcgaagcgg cactttagtg catgaggtgt gcccctggtt
     1021 tcccctcttt ggagggttca acccaaaaaa gcacacaagc aaaaatgaaa atcatcatga
     1081 gcaagttggt gcgaagcagc aacgcgctag ctccaaaaag gtctgcagga tctcgaggag
     1141 atttttgagg gggagggagt cgaggaagag ccagagcaga aggcggggaa ccgttctctg
     1201 ccgacagcgt gagcccccct taaaaatcag gccggggagg aaccggggag ggatcagagc
     1261 taggagcgag acaccctaaa gggggggaac cgttttctgc tgacggtgtt tcgtttatta
     1321 gttttcagcc cgtggatagc ggagggtgag ggcaagtgag agccagagca aggacgggac
     1381 ccctaaaggg gggaaccgtt ttctgctgac ggtgtttcgt ttattagttt tcagcccgtg
     1441 gacggccgcg tttagcttcc attccaagtg cctttctgac ttgttggatg cgcctttcac
     1501 tgacacctag ttcgcctgca agctcacgag tcgagggatc agcaaccgat tgagaacggg
     1561 catccaggat cgcagttttg acgcgaagtt cgagcaactc gcctgtcatt tctcggcgtt
     1621 tgtttgcttc cgctaatcgc tgtcgcgtct cctgcgcata cttactttct gggtcagccc
     1681 atctgcgtgc attcgatgta gctgcgcccc gtcgccccat cgtcgctaga gctttccgcc
     1741 ctcggctgct ctgcgtttcc acccgacgag cagggacgac tggctggcct ttagccacgt
     1801 agccgcgcac acgacgcgcc atcgtcaggc gatcacgcat ggcgggaaga tccggctccc
     1861 ggccgtctgc accgaccgcc tgggcaacgt tgtacgccac ttcatacgcg tcgatgatct
     1921 tggcatcttt taggcgctca ccagcagctt tgagctggta tcccacggtc aacgcgtggc
     1981 gaaacgcggt ttcgtcgcgc gctcgctctg gatttgtcca gagcactcgc acgccgtcga
     2041 tcaggtcgcc ggacgcgtcc agggcgctcg gcaggctcgc gtccaaaatc gctagcgcct
     2101 tggcttctgc ggtggcgcgt tgtgccgctt caatgcgggc gcgtccgctg gaaaagtcct
     2161 gctcaatgta ctttttcggc ttctgtgatc cggtcatcgt tcgagcaatc tccattaggt
     2221 cggccagccg atccacacga tcatgctggc agtgccattt ataggctgtc ggatcgtctg
     2281 agacgtgcag cggccaccgg ctcagcctat gcgaaaaagc ctggtcagcg ccgaaaacac
     2341 gagtcatttc ttccgtcgtt gcagccagca ggcgcatatt tgggctggtt ttacctgctg
     2401 cggcatacac cgggtcaatg agccagatga gctggcattt cccgctcagc ggattcacgc
     2461 cgatccaagc cggcgctttt tctaggcgtg cccatttctc taaaatcgcg tagacctgcg
     2521 ggtttacgtg ctcaatcttc ccgccggcct ggtggctggg cacatcgatg tcaagcacga
     2581 tcaccgcggc atgttgcgcg tgcgtcagcg caacgtactg gcaccgcgtc agcgcttttg
     2641 agccagcccg gtagagcttt ggttgggttt cgccggtatc cgggttttta atccaggcgc
     2701 tcgcgaaatc tcttgtcttg ctgccctgga agctttcgcg tcccaggtga gcgagcagtt
     2761 cgcggcgatc ttctgccgtc cagccgcgtg agccgcagcg catagcttcg gggtgggtgt
     2821 cgaacagatc ggcggacaat ttccacgcgc tagctgtgac tgtgtcctgc ggatcggcta
     2881 gagtcatgtc ttgagtgctt tctcccagct gatgactggg ggttagccga cgccctgtga
     2941 gttcccgctc acggggcgtt caactttttc aggtatttgt gcagcttatc gtgttttctt
     3001 cgtaaatgaa cgcttaacta ccttgttaaa cgtggcaaat aggcaggatt gatggggatc
     3061 tagcttcacg ctgccgcaag cactcagggc gcaagggctg ctaaaggaag cggtagaaag
     3121 ccagtccgca gaaacggtgc tgaccccgga tgaatgtcag ctactgggct atctggacaa
     3181 gggaaaacgc aagcgcaaag agaaagcagg tagcttgcag tgggcttaca tggcgatagc
     3241 tagactgggc ggttttatgg acagcaagcg aaccggaatt gccagctggg gcgccctctg
     3301 gtaaggttgg gaagccctgc aaagtaaact ggatggcttt cttgccgcca aggatctgat
     3361 ggcgcagggg atcaagatct gatcaagaga caggatgagg atcgtttcgc atgattgaac
     3421 aagatggatt gcacgcaggt tctccggccg cttgggtgga gaggctattc ggctatgact
     3481 gggcacaaca gacaatcggc tgctctgatg ccgccgtgtt ccggctgtca gcgcaggggc
     3541 gcccggttct ttttgtcaag accgacctgt ccggtgccct gaatgaactc caagacgagg
     3601 cagcgcggct atcgtggctg gccacgacgg gcgttccttg cgcagctgtg ctcgacgttg
     3661 tcactgaagc gggaagggac tggctgctat tgggcgaagt gccggggcag gatctcctgt
     3721 catctcacct tgctcctgcc gagaaagtat ccatcatggc tgatgcaatg cggcggctgc
     3781 atacgcttga tccggctacc tgcccattcg accaccaagc gaaacatcgc atcgagcgag
     3841 cacgtactcg gatggaagcc ggtcttgtcg atcaggatga tctggacgaa gagcatcagg
     3901 ggctcgcgcc agccgaactg ttcgccaggc tcaaggcgcg gatgcccgac ggcgaggatc
     3961 tcgtcgtgac ccatggcgat gcctgcttgc cgaatatcat ggtggaaaat ggccgctttt
     4021 ctggattcat cgactgtggc cggctgggtg tggcggaccg ctatcaggac atagcgttgg
     4081 ctacccgtga tattgctgaa gagcttggcg gcgaatgggc tgaccgcttc ctcgtgcttt
     4141 acggtatcgc cgctcccgat tcgcagcgca tcgccttcta tcgccttctt gacgagttct
     4201 tctgagcggg actctggggt tcgcggaatc atgaccaaaa tcccttaacg tgagttttcg
     4261 ttccactgag cgtcagaccc cgtagaaaag atcaaaggat cttcttgaga tccttttttt
     4321 ctgcgcgtaa tctgctgctt gcaaacaaaa aaaccaccgc taccagcggt ggtttgtttg
     4381 ccggatcaag agctaccaac tctttttccg aaggtaactg gcttcagcag agcgcagata
     4441 ccaaatactg tccttctagt gtagccgtag ttaggccacc acttcaagaa ctctgtagca
     4501 ccgcctacat acctcgctct gctaatcctg ttaccagtgg ctgctgccag tggcgataag
     4561 tcgtgtctta ccgggttgga ctcaagacga tagttaccgg ataaggcgca gcggtcgggc
     4621 tgaacggggg gttcgtgcac acagcccagc ttggagcgaa cgacctacac cgaactgaga
     4681 tacctacagc gtgagctatg agaaagcgcc acgcttcccg aagggagaaa ggcggacagg
     4741 tatccggtaa gcggcagggt cggaacagga gagcgcacga gggagcttcc agggggaaac
     4801 gcctggtatc tttatagtcc tgtcgggttt cgccacctct gacttgagcg tcgatttttg
     4861 tgatgctcgt caggggggcg gagcctatgg aaaaacgcca gcaacgcggc ctttttacgg
     4921 ttcctggcct tttgctggcc ttttgctcac atgttctttc ctgcgttatc ccctgattct
     4981 gtggataacc gtattaccgc ctttgagtga gctgataccg ctcgccgcag ccgaacgacc
     5041 gagcgcagcg agtcagtgag cgaggaagcg gaagagcgcc tgatgcggta ttttctcctt
     5101 acgcatctgt gcggtatttc acaccg
//
